>Addgene plasmid #55929 | JRed-Keratin-12 | depositor partial sequence | sequence record 86834 | insert sequence
ACGTCAGATCCGCTAGCGCTACCGGACTCAGATCTCGAGCTCAAGCTTCGAATTCCGGTCGTCCGCAAAG
CCTGAGTCCTGTCCTTTCTCTCTCCCCGGACAGCATGAGCTTCACCACTCGCTCCACCTTCTCCACCAAC
TACCGGTCCCTGGGCTCTGTCCAGGCGCCCAGCTACGGCGCCCGGCCGGTCAGCAGCGCGGCCAGCGTCT
ATGCAGGCGCTGGGGGCTCTGGTTCCCGGATCTCCGTGTCCCGCTCCACCAGCTTCAGGGGCGGCATGGG
GTCCGGGGGCCTGGCCACCGGGATAGCCGGGGGTCTGGCAGGAATGGGAGGCATCCAGAACGAGAAGGAG
ACCATGCAAAGCCTGAACGACCGCCTGGCCTCTTACCTGGACAGAGTGAGGAGCCTGGAGACCGAGAACC
GGAGGCTGGAGAGCAAAATCCGGGAGCACTTGGAGAAGAAGGGACCCCAGGTCAGAGACTGGAGCCATTA
CTTCAAGATCATCGAGGACCTGAGGGCTCAGATCTTCGCAAATACTGTGGACAATGCCCGCATCGTTCTG
CAGATTGACAATGCCCGTCTTGCTGCTGATGACTTTAGAGTCAAGTATGAGACAGAGCTGGCCATGCGCC
AGTCTGTGGAGAACGACATCCATGGGCTCCGCAAGGTCATTGATGACACCAATATCACACGACTGCAGCT
GGAGACAGAGATCGAGGCTCTCAAGGAGGAGCTGCTCTTCATGAAGAAGAACCACGAAGAGGAAGTAAAA
GGCCTACAAGCCCAGATTGCCAGCTCTGGGTTGACCGTGGAGGTAGATGCCCCCAAATCTCAGGACCTCG
CCAAGATCATGGCAGACATCCGGGCCCAATATGACGAGCTGGCTCGGAAGAACCGAGAGGAGCTAGACAA
GTACTGGTCTCAGCAGATTGAGGAGAGCACCACAGTGCTCACCACACAGTCTGCTGAGGTTGGAGCTGCT
GAGACGACGCTCACAGAGCTGAGACGTACAGTCCAGTCCTTGGAGATCGACCTGGACTCCATGAGAAATC
TGAAGGCCAGCTTGGAGAACAGCCTGAGGGAGGTGGAGGCCCGCTACGCCCTACAGATGGAGCAGCTCAA
CGGGATCCTGCTGCACCTTGAGTCAGAGCTGGCACAGACCCGGGCAGAGGGACAGCGCCAGGCCCAGGAG
TATGAGGCCCTGCTGAACATCAAGGTCAAGCTGGAGGCTGAGATCGCCACCTACCGCCGCCTGCTGGAAG
ATGGCGAGGACTTTAATCTTGGTGATGCCTTGGACAGCAGCAACTCCATGCAAACCATCCAAAAGACCAC
CACCCGCCGGATAGTGGATGGCAAAGTGGTGTCTGAGACCAATGACACCAAAGTTCTGAGGCATGGGGTA
CCGCGGGCCCGGGATCCACCGGTCGCCACCATGGACGAGGATGGTTCAGAGGGCGGCCCCGCCCTGTTCC
AGAGCGACATGACCTTCAAAATCTTCATCGACGGCGAGGTGAACGGCCAGAAGTTCACCATCGTGGCCGA
CGGCAGCAGCAAGTTCCCCCACGGCGACTTCAACGTGCACGCCGTGTGCGAGACCGGCAAGCTGCCCATG
AGCTGGAAGCCCATCTGCCACCTGATCCAGTACGGCGAGCCCTTCTTCGCCCGCTACCCCAACGGCATCA
GCCACTTCGCCCAGGAGTGCTTCCCCGAGGGCCTGAGCATCGACCGCACCGTGCGCTTCGAGAACGACGG
CACCATGACCAGCCACCACACCTACGAGCTGGACGGCACCTGCGTGGTCAGCCGCATCACCGTGAACTGC
GACGGCTTCCAGCCCGACGGCCCCATCATGCGCGACCAGCTGGTGGACATCCTGCCCAACGAGACCCACA
TGTTCCCCCACGGCCCCAACGCCGTGCGCCAGCTGGCCTTCATCGGCTTCACCACCGCCGACGGCGGCCT
GATGATGGGCCACTTCGACAGCAAGATGACCTTCAACGGCAGCCGCGCCATCAAGATCCCCGGCCCCCAC
TTCGTGACCATCATCACCAAGCAGATGAGGGACACCAGCGACAAGCGCGACCACGTGTGCCAGCGCGAGG
TGACCTACGCCCACAGCGTGCCCCGCATCACCAGCGCCATCGGTAGCGACGAGGATTAAAGCGGCCGCGA
CTCTAGATCATAATCAGCCATACCACATT
