>Addgene plasmid #55929 | JRed-Keratin-12 | addgene partial sequence | sequence record 112231 | CMV-F 5'-CGCAAATGGGCGGTAGGCGTG-3'
TGAACCGTCAGATCCGCTAGCGCTACCGGACTCAGATCTCGAGCTCAAGCTTCGAATTCCGGTCGTCCGC
AAAGCCTGAGTCCTGTCCTTTCTCTCTCCCCGGACAGCATGAGCTTCACCACTCGCTCCACCTTCTCCAC
CAACTACCGGTCCCTGGGCTCTGTCCAGGCGCCCAGCTACGGCGCCCGGCCGGTCAGCAGCGCGGCCAGC
GTCTATGCAGGCGCTGGGGGCTCTGGTTCCCGGATCTCCGTGTCCCGCTCCACCAGCTTCAGGGGCGGCA
TGGGGTCCGGGGGCCTGGCCACCGGGATAGCCGGGGGTCTGGCAGGAATGGGAGGCATCCAGAACGAGAA
GGAGACCATGCAAAGCCTGAACGACCGCCTGGCCTCTTACCTGGACAGAGTGAGGAGCCTGGAGACCGAG
AACCGGAGGCTGGAGAGCAAAATCCGGGAGCACTTGGAGAAGAAGGGACCCCAGGTCAGAGACTGGAGCC
ATTACTTCAAGATCATCGAGGACCTGAGGGCTCAGATCTTCGCAAATACTGTGGACAATGCCCGCATCGT
TCTGCAGATTGACAATGCCCGTCTTGCTGCTGATGACTTTAGAGTCAAGTATGAGACAGAGCTGGCCATG
CGCCAGTCTGTGGAGAACGACATCCATGGGCTCCGCAAGGTCATTGATGACACCAATATCACACGACTGC
AGCTGGAGACAGAGATCGAGGCTCTCAAGGAGGAGCTGCTCTTCATGAAGAAGAACCACGAAGAGGAAGT
AAAAGGCCTACAAGCCCAGATTGCCAGCTCTGGGTTGACCGTGGAGGTAGATGCCCCCAA
