>Addgene plasmid #55929 | JRed-Keratin-12 | addgene partial sequence | sequence record 112233 | SV40pA-R 5'-GAAATTTGTGATGCTATTGC-3'
AACAACAATTGCATTCATTTTATGTTTCAGGTTCAGGGGGAGGTGTGGGAGGTTTTTTAAAGCAAGTAAA
ACCTCTACAAATGTGGTATGGCTGATTATGATCTAGAGTCGCGGCCGCTTTAATCCTCGTCGCTACCGAT
GGCGCTGGTGATGCGGGGCACGCTGTGGGCGTAGGTCACCTCGCGCTGGCACACGTGGTCGCGCTTGTCG
CTGGTGTCCCTCATCTGCTTGGTGATGATGGTCACGAAGTGGGGGCCGGGGATCTTGATGGCGCGGCTGC
CGTTGAAGGTCATCTTGCTGTCGAAGTGGCCCATCATCAGGCCGCCGTCGGCGGTGGTGAAGCCGATGAA
GGCCAGCTGGCGCACGGCGTTGGGGCCGTGGGGGAACATGTGGGTCTCGTTGGGCAGGATGTCCACCAGC
TGGTCGCGCATGATGGGGCCGTCGGGCTGGAAGCCGTCGCAGTTCACGGTGATGCGGCTGACCACGCAGG
TGCCGTCCAGCTCGTAGGTGTGGTGGCTGGTCATGGTGCCGTCGTTCTCGAAGCGCACGGTGCGGTCGAT
GCTCAGGCCCTCGGGGAAGCACTCCTGGGCGAAGTGGCTGATGCCGTTGGGGTAGCGGGCGAAGAAGGGC
TCGCCGTACTGGATCAGGTGGCAGATGGGCTTCCAGCTCATGGGCAGCTTGCCGGTCTCGCACACGGCGT
GCACGTTGAAGTCGCCGTGGGGGAACTTGCTGCTGCCGTCGGCCACGATGGTGAACTTCTGGCCGTTCAC
CTCGCCGTCG
