[The description below was written by a language model from this plasmid's Addgene catalogue record.]
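Description:
JRed-Keratin-12 is a mammalian expression plasmid built on a JRed fluorescent protein backbone (about 4.75 kb without the insert) that produces a fusion between human keratin and the red fluorescent protein JRed. The insert is linked in the record to the KRT18 gene (cytokeratin 18, also known as CK-18 or K18) and carries a V282L substitution relative to the reference transcript. Expression is driven by the CMV promoter, a strong constitutive promoter in most mammalian cell lines. The listed 3′ sequencing primer points to an SV40 polyadenylation signal downstream of the coding region. The record does not state whether JRed sits at the N- or C-terminus of keratin. It also does not explain the "12" in the name, and no feature table is available to confirm the arrangement or the linker.

The plasmid is propagated in E. coli as a high-copy construct under kanamycin selection. It also carries a neomycin resistance marker, so stably transfected mammalian cells can be selected with G418. The specific origin of replication is not given in the record.

The stated purpose is to serve as a localization marker for cytokeratin. When expressed in cells, the tagged keratin is expected to incorporate into the intermediate filament network and label it in red, with excitation at 584 nm and emission at 610 nm. This makes it suited to fluorescence imaging of keratin filament organization, and its red emission allows it to be combined with spectrally distinct fusions, such as green ones, in multicolour experiments.
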