Addgene plasmid #55929: JRed-Keratin-12
Purpose: Localization: Cytokeratin, Excitation: 584, Emission: 610
Depositing lab: Michael Davidson. Depositing organization: Florida State University, Tallahassee.
Backbone
  Vector backbone: JRed
  Backbone size w/o insert (bp): 4750
  Vector type: Mammalian Expression
  Selectable markers: Neomycin (select with G418)
Growth in bacteria
  Bacterial resistance: Kanamycin, 50 μg/mL
  Growth temperature: 37°C
  Growth strain: DH5alpha
  Copy number: High Copy
Gene/Insert
  Gene/Insert name: Keratin (alt name: NM_199187.1)
  Species: H. sapiens (human)
  Mutation: V282L
  Entrez Gene: KRT18 (a.k.a. CK-18, CYK18, K18)
  Promoter: CMV
  Tag / fusion protein: JRed
  Cloning method: Unknown
  Sequencing primers: 5′ CMV-F; 3′ SV40pA-R
Terms and licenses: Academic/Nonprofit Terms; Industry Terms
Depositor comments: . Excitation = 584; Emission = 610
How to cite: JRed-Keratin-12 was a gift from Michael Davidson (Addgene plasmid # 55929 ; http://n2t.net/addgene:55929 ; RRID:Addgene_55929)
